Addgene plasmid #173012: TfR-moxGFP-DHFR
Purpose: For light regulated release of transferrin receptor (TfR) from the endoplasmic reticulum. Driven by CMV promoter. Fused to oxidation resistant version of GFP (moxGFP).
Depositing lab: Matthew Kennedy. Depositing organization: University of Colorado Denver and Anschutz Medical Campus. Publication: zapERtrap: A light-regulated ER release system reveals unexpected neuronal trafficking pathways. Bourke AM, Schwartz SL, Bowen AB, Kleinjan MS, Winborn CS, Kareemo DJ, Gutnick A, Schwarz TL, Kennedy MJ. J Cell Biol. 2021 Sep 6;220(9). pii: 212461. doi: 10.1083/jcb.202103186. Epub 2021 Jul 9. PubMed 34241635.
Backbone
  Vector backbone: pJPA
  Backbone size w/o insert (bp): 4721
  Total vector size (bp): 8240
  Vector type: Mammalian Expression
Growth in bacteria
  Bacterial resistance: Ampicillin, 100 μg/mL
  Growth temperature: 37°C
  Growth strain: DH5alpha
  Copy number: High Copy
Gene/Insert
  Gene/Insert name: TfR-moxGFP-DHFR
  Species: H. sapiens (human)
  Insert size (bp): 3519
  Promoter: CMV
  Tag / fusion protein: moxGFP (C terminal on insert); DHFR (C terminal on insert)
  Cloning method: Restriction Enzyme; 5′ cloning site XmaI (not destroyed); 3′ cloning site SalI (not destroyed)
  Sequencing primers: 5′ CCTTTCTCTCCACAGGTGTC; 3′ TGCAATAAACAAGTTGGGCC
Resource information
  A portion of this plasmid was derived from a plasmid made by: TfR ORF was a gift from Dr. Michael Ehlers; mox-GFP was a gift from Dr. Erik Snapp, Addgene plasmid#68070
Terms and licenses: Academic/Nonprofit Terms; Industry Terms: Not Available to Industry
Depositor comments: Please visit https://www.biorxiv.org/content/10.1101/2020.09.02.278770v1 for bioRxiv preprint.
How to cite: TfR-moxGFP-DHFR was a gift from Matthew Kennedy (Addgene plasmid # 173012 ; http://n2t.net/addgene:173012 ; RRID:Addgene_173012)
