[The description below was written by a language model from this plasmid's Addgene catalogue record and pLannotate feature annotations shown in this document.]
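Description:
TfR-moxGFP-DHFR is a mammalian expression plasmid built on the pJPA backbone. It encodes human transferrin receptor (TFRC) fused at its C terminus to moxGFP and then to E. coli dihydrofolate reductase (ecDHFR). It is maintained in E. coli as a high-copy plasmid through a ColE1/pUC-type origin and selected with ampicillin via the β-lactamase gene. The backbone also carries an M13 phage origin and several vestigial fragments (lacZα, lacI, rop, bom, and lac promoter/operator elements) that have no evident role in the construct's use. No mammalian selection marker is annotated. An SV40 enhancer/early promoter lies downstream of the expression cassette, followed only by a lacZα fragment.

Expression is driven by the CMV immediate-early enhancer and promoter. These are followed by a fragment of CMV intron A, an SP6 promoter and a short annotated fragment of an IgH signal sequence ahead of the TFRC coding region, and the cassette ends in an SV40 polyadenylation signal. moxGFP is a monomeric, oxidation-resistant GFP variant suited to the secretory pathway, and it allows the receptor to be followed by fluorescence. The catalogue states that the plasmid is for light-regulated release of TfR from the endoplasmic reticulum, as part of the zapERtrap system used to study neuronal trafficking pathways. The DHFR domain presumably serves as the handle for retention and release, but the record does not spell out the mechanism or the partner components required. The sequenced record is 8,174 nt, slightly shorter than the listed total size of 8,240 bp.
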