Features (pLannotate 1.2.2; 22 found; start..end, strand, type, name):
      1..22      +  protein_bind   CAP binding site: CAP binding activates transcription in the presence of cAMP. E. coli catabolite activator protein
     37..67      +  promoter       lac promoter: promoter for the E. coli lac operon
     75..91      +  protein_bind   lac operator: The lac repressor binds to the lac operator to inhibit transcription in E. coli. This inhibition can be relieved by adding lactose or isopropyl-β-D-thiogalactopyranoside (IPTG). lac repressor encoded by lacI
    144..523     +  enhancer       CMV enhancer: human cytomegalovirus immediate early enhancer
    524..727     +  promoter       CMV promoter: human cytomegalovirus (CMV) immediate early promoter
    863..906     +  intron         CMV intron (fragment): modified intron A from human cytomegalovirus
    958..976     +  promoter       SP6 promoter: promoter for bacteriophage SP6 RNA polymerase
    980..1017    +  CDS            IgH signal sequence (fragment): signal sequence from the mouse immunoglobulin heavy chain variable region
   1069..3345    +  CDS            TFRC (sequence partly withheld): TFR1_HUMAN - Experimental evidence at protein level: Swiss-Prot protein existence level 1. (Microbial infection) Acts as a receptor for new-world arenaviruses: Guanarito, Junin and Machupo virus. From Homo sapiens (Human).
   3367..4080    +  CDS            moxGFP: moxGFP is a basic (constitutively fluorescent) green fluorescent protein published in 2015, derived from Aequorea victoria. It is reported to be a rapidly-maturing monomer.
   4108..4584    +  CDS            ecDHFR: E. coli dihydrofolate reductase; folA
   4617..4751    +  polyA_signal   SV40 poly(A) signal: SV40 polyadenylation signal
   4820..5177    +  promoter       SV40 promoter: SV40 enhancer and early promoter
   5196..5350    +  CDS            lacZα (fragment): LacZα fragment of β-galactosidase; lacZ fragment
   5356..5407    -  misc_feature   bom (fragment): basis of mobility region from pBR322
   5426..5806    +  rep_origin     M13 ori (sequence partly withheld): M13 bacteriophage origin of replication; arrow indicates direction of (+) strand synthesis
   5882..5931    -  misc_feature   bom (fragment): basis of mobility region from pBR322
   6033..6068    -  CDS            rop (fragment): Rop protein, which maintains plasmids at low copy number; rop
   6163..6267    +  promoter       AmpR promoter: bla
   6268..7128    +  CDS            AmpR: β-lactamase; bla; confers resistance to ampicillin, carbenicillin, and related antibiotics
   7299..7887    +  rep_origin     ori: high-copy-number ColE1/pMB1/pBR322/pUC origin of replication
   8070..8162    +  CDS            lacI (fragment): lac repressor; lacI; The lac repressor binds to the lac operator to inhibit transcription in E. coli. This inhibition can be relieved by adding lactose or isopropyl-β-D-thiogalactopyranoside (IPTG).
>Addgene plasmid #173012 | TfR-moxGFP-DHFR | addgene full sequence | sequence record 339204 | Addgene NGS Result
TAATGTGAGTTAGCTCACTCATTAGGCACCCCAGGCTTTACACTTTATGCTTCCGGCTCGTATGTTGTGT
GGAATTGTGAGCGGATAACAATTTCACACAGGAAACAGCTATGACATGATTACGAATTAATTCGAGCTCG
CCCGACATTGATTATTGACTAGTTATTAATAGTAATCAATTACGGGGTCATTAGTTCATAGCCCATATAT
GGAGTTCCGCGTTACATAACTTACGGTAAATGGCCCGCCTGGCTGACCGCCCAACGACCCCCGCCCATTG
ACGTCAATAATGACGTATGTTCCCATAGTAACGCCAATAGGGACTTTCCATTGACGTCAATGGGTGGAGT
ATTTACGGTAAACTGCCCACTTGGCAGTACATCAAGTGTATCATATGCCAAGTACGCCCCCTATTGACGT
CAATGACGGTAAATGGCCCGCCTGGCATTATGCCCAGTACATGACCTTATGGGACTTTCCTACTTGGCAG
TACATCTACGTATTAGTCATCGCTATTACCATGGTGATGCGGTTTTGGCAGTACATCAATGGGCGTGGAT
AGCGGTTTGACTCACGGGGATTTCCAAGTCTCCACCCCATTGACGTCAATGGGAGTTTGTTTTGGCACCA
AAATCAACGGGACTTTCCAAAATGTCGTAACAACTCCGCCCCATTGACGCAAATGGGCGGTAGGCGTGTA
CGGTGGGAGGTCTATATAAGCAGAGCTCGTTTAGTGAACCGTCAGATCGCCTGGAGACGCCATCCACGCT
GTTTTGACCTCCATAGAAGACACCGGGACCGATCCAGCCTCCGCGGCCGGGAACGGTGCATTGGAACGCG
GATTCCCCGTGCCAAGAGTGACGTAAGTACCGCCTATAGAGTCTATAGGCCCACCCCCTTGGCTTCGTTA
GAACGCGGCTACAATTAATACATAACCTTATGTATCATACACATACGATTTAGGTGACACTATAGAATAA
CATCCACTTTGCCTTTCTCTCCACAGGTGTCCACTCCCAGGTCCAACTGCACCTCGGTTCTATCGATTGA
ATTCCCCGGGGATCCACCATGGATCAAGCTAGATCAGCATTCTCTAACTTGTTTGGTGGAGAACCATTGT
CATATACCCGGTTCAGCCTGGCTCGGCAAGTAGATGGCGATAACAGTCATGTGGAGATGAAACTTGCTGT
AGATGAAGAAGAAAATGCTGACAATAACACAAAGGCCAATGTCACAAAACCAAAAAGGTGTAGTGGAAGT
ATCTGCTATGGGACTATTGCTGTGATCGTCTTTTTCTTGATTGGATTTATGATTGGCTACTTGGGCTATT
GTAAAGGGGTAGAACCAAAAACTGAGTGTGAGAGACTGGCAGGAACCGAGTCTCCAGTGAGGGAGGAGCC
AGGAGAGGACTTCCCTGCAGCACGTCGCTTATATTGGGATGACCTGAAGAGAAAGTTGTCGGAGAAACTG
GACAGCACAGACTTCACCAGCACCATCAAGCTGCTGAATGAAAATTCATATGTCCCTCGTGAGGCTGGAT
CTCAAAAAGATGAAAATCTTGCGTTGTATGTTGAAAATCAATTTCGTGAATTTAAACTCAGCAAAGTCTG
GCGTGATCAACATTTTGTTAAGATTCAGGTCAAAGACAGCGCTCAAAACTCGGTGATCATAGTTGATAAG
AACGGTAGACTTGTTTACCTGGTGGAGAATCCTGGGGGTTATGTGGCGTATAGTAAGGCTGCAACAGTTA
CTGGTAAACTGGTCCATGCTAATTTTGGTACTAAAAAAGATTTTGAGGATTTATACACTCCTGTGAATGG
ATCTATAGTGATTGTCAGAGCAGGGAAAATCACCTTTGCAGAAAAGGTTGCAAATGCTGAAAGCTTAAAT
GCAATTGGTGTGTTGATATACATGGACCAGACTAAATTTCCCATTGTTAACGCAGAACTTTCATTCTTTG
GACATGCTCATCTGGGGACAGGTGACCCTTACACACCTGGATTCCCTTCCTTCAATCACACTCAGTTTCC
ACCATCTCGGTCATCAGGATTGCCTAATATACCTGTCCAGACAATCTCCAGAGCTGCTGCAGAAAAGCTG
TTTGGGAATATGGAAGGAGACTGTCCCTCTGACTGGAAAACAGACTCTACATGTAGGATGGTAACCTCAG
AAAGCAAGAATGTGAAGCTCACTGTGAGCAATGTGCTGAAAGAGATAAAAATTCTTAACATCTTTGGAGT
TATTAAAGGCTTTGTAGAACCAGATCACTATGTTGTAGTTGGGGCCCAGAGAGATGCATGGGGCCCTGGA
GCTGCAAAATCCGGTGTAGGCACAGCTCTCCTATTGAAACTTGCCCAGATGTTCTCAGATATGGTCTTAA
AAGATGGGTTTCAGCCCAGCAGAAGCATTATCTTTGCCAGTTGGAGTGCTGGAGACTTTGGATCGGTTGG
TGCCACTGAATGGCTAGAGGGATACCTTTCGTCCCTGCATTTAAAGGCTTTCACTTATATTAATCTGGAT
AAAGCGGTTCTTGGTACCAGCAACTTCAAGGTTTCTGCCAGCCCACTGTTGTATACGCTTATTGAGAAAA
CAATGCAAAATGTGAAGCATCCGGTTACTGGGCAATTTCTATATCAGGACAGCAACTGGGCCAGCAAAGT
TGAGAAACTCACTTTAGACAATGCTGCTTTCCCTTTCCTTGCATATTCTGGAATCCCAGCAGTTTCTTTC
TGTTTTTGCGAGGACACAGATTATCCTTATTTGGGTACCACCATGGACACCTATAAGGAACTGATTGAGA
GGATTCCTGAGTTGAACAAAGTGGCACGAGCAGCTGCAGAGGTCGCTGGTCAGTTCGTGATTAAACTAAC
CCATGATGTTGAATTGAAC
[444 nt withheld, positions 2890-3333]
GACAATGAGTTTGGGGATCCACCGGTCGCCACCATGGTGTCCAAGGGCGAGGAGCTGTTCACCGGGGTGG
TGCCCATCCTGGTCGAGCTGGACGGCGACGTAAACGGCCACAAGTTCTCCGTGCGGGGCGAGGGCGAGGG
CGATGCCACCAACGGCAAGCTGACCCTGAAGTTCATCAGCACCACCGGCAAGCTGCCCGTGCCCTGGCCC
ACCCTCGTGACCACCCTGACCTACGGCGTGCAGAGCTTCTCCCGCTACCCCGACCACATGAAGCGCCACG
ACTTCTTCAAGAGCGCCATGCCCGAAGGCTACGTCCAGGAGCGCACCATCTCCTTCAAGGACGACGGCAC
CTACAAGACCCGCGCCGAGGTGAAGTTCGAGGGCGACACCCTGGTGAACCGCATCGAGCTGAAGGGCATC
GACTTCAAGGAGGACGGCAACATCCTGGGGCACAAGCTGGAGTACAACTTCAACTCCCACAACGTCTATA
TCACCGCCGACAAGCAGAAGAACGGCATCAAGGCCAACTTCAAGATCCGCCACAACGTGGAGGACGGCTC
CGTGCAGCTCGCCGACCACTACCAGCAGAACACCCCCATCGGCGACGGCCCCGTGCTGCTGCCCGACAAC
CACTACCTGTCCACCCAGTCCAAGCTGTCCAAAGACCCCAACGAGAAGCGCGATCACATGGTCCTTCTGG
AATTCGTGACCGCCGCCGGGATCACTCACGGCATGGACGAGCTGTACAGTGCTGGTAGTGCTGGTAGTGC
TGGTATCAGTCTGATTGCGGCGTTAGCGGTAGATCGCGTTATCGGCATGGAAAACGCCATGCCGTGGAAC
CTGCCTGCCGATCTCGCCTGGTTTAAACGCAACACCTTAAATAAACCCGTGATTATGGGCCGCCATACCT
GGGAATCAATCGGTCGTCCGTTGCCAGGACGCAAAAATATTATCCTCAGCAGTCAACCGGGTACGGACGA
TCGCGTAACGTGGGTGAAGTCGGTGGATGAAGCCATCGCGGCGTGTGGTGACGTACCAGAAATCATGGTG
ATTGGCGGCGGTCGCGTTTATGAACAGTTCTTGCCAAAAGCGCAAAAACTGTATCTGACGCATATCGACG
CAGAAGTGGAAGGCGACACCCATTTCCCGGATTACGAGCCGGATGACTGGGAATCGGTATTCAGCGAATT
CCACGATGCTGATGCGCAGAACTCTCACAGCTATTGCTTTGAGATTCTGGAGCGGCGGTAAGTCGACCTG
CAGAAGCTTGGCCGCCATGGCCCAACTTGTTTATTGCAGCTTATAATGGTTACAAATAAAGCAATAGCAT
CACAAATTTCACAAATAAAGCATTTTTTTCACTGCATTCTAGTTGTGGTTTGTCCAAACTCATCAATGTA
TCTTATCATGTCTGGATCGGGAATTAATTCGGCGCAGCACCATGGCCTGAAATAACCTCTGAAAGAGGAA
CTTGGTTAGGTACCTTCTGAGGCGGAAAGAACCAGCTGTGGAATGTGTGTCAGTTAGGGTGTGGAAAGTC
CCCAGGCTCCCCAGCAGGCAGAAGTATGCAAAGCATGCATCTCAATTAGTCAGCAACCAGGTGTGGAAAG
TCCCCAGGCTCCCCAGCAGGCAGAAGTATGCAAAGCATGCATCTCAATTAGTCAGCAACCATAGTCCCGC
CCCTAACTCCGCCCATCCCGCCCCTAACTCCGCCCAGTTCCGCCCATTCTCCGCCCCATGGCTGACTAAT
TTTTTTTATTTATGCAGAGGCCGAGGCCGCCTCGGCCTCTGAGCTATTCCAGAAGTAGTGAGGAGGCTTT
TTTGGAGGCCTAGGCTTTTGCAAAAAGCTGTTAACAGCTTGGCACTGGCCGTCGTTTTACAACGTCGTGA
CTGGGAAAACCCTGGCGTTACCCAACTTAATCGCCTTGCAGCACATCCCCCTTTCGCCAGCTGGCGTAAT
AGCGAAGAGGCCCGCACCGATCGCCCTTCCCAACAGTTGCGCAGCCTGAATGGCGAATGGCGCCTGATGC
GGTATTTTCTCCTTACGCATCTGTGCGGTATTTCACACCGCATA
[142 nt withheld, positions 5408-5549]
C
[141 nt withheld, positions 5551-5691]
CCTTTGACGTTGGAGTCCACGTTCTTT
[37 nt withheld, positions 5719-5755]
ACCCTATCTCGGGCTATTCTTTTGATTTATAAGGGATTTTGCCGATTTCGGCCTATTGGTTAAAAAATGA
GCTGATTTAACAAAAATTTAACGCGAATTTTAACAAAATATTAACGTTTACAATTTTATGGTGCACTCTC
AGTACAATCTGCTCTGATGCCGCATAGTTAAGCCAGCCCCGACACCCGCCAACACCCGCTGACGCGCCCT
GACGGGCTTGTCTGCTCCCGGCATCCGCTTACAGACAAGCTGTGACCGTCTCCGGGAGCTGCATGTGTCA
GAGGTTTTCACCGTCATCACCGAAACGCGCGAGACGAAAGGGCCTCGTGATACGCCTATTTTTATAGGTT
AATGTCATGATAATAATGGTTTCTTAGACGTCAGGTGGCACTTTTCGGGGAAATGTGCGCGGAACCCCTA
TTTGTTTATTTTTCTAAATACATTCAAATATGTATCCGCTCATGAGACAATAACCCTGATAAATGCTTCA
ATAATATTGAAAAAGGAAGAGTATGAGTATTCAACATTTCCGTGTCGCCCTTATTCCCTTTTTTGCGGCA
TTTTGCCTTCCTGTTTTTGCTCACCCAGAAACGCTGGTGAAAGTAAAAGATGCTGAAGATCAGTTGGGTG
CACGAGTGGGTTACATCGAACTGGATCTCAACAGCGGTAAGATCCTTGAGAGTTTTCGCCCCGAAGAACG
TTTTCCAATGATGAGCACTTTTAAAGTTCTGCTATGTGGCGCGGTATTATCCCGTATTGACGCCGGGCAA
GAGCAACTCGGTCGCCGCATACACTATTCTCAGAATGACTTGGTTGAGTACTCACCAGTCACAGAAAAGC
ATCTTACGGATGGCATGACAGTAAGAGAATTATGCAGTGCTGCCATAACCATGAGTGATAACACTGCGGC
CAACTTACTTCTGACAACGATCGGAGGACCGAAGGAGCTAACCGCTTTTTTGCACAACATGGGGGATCAT
GTAACTCGCCTTGATCGTTGGGAACCGGAGCTGAATGAAGCCATACCAAACGACGAGCGTGACACCACGA
TGCCTGTAGCAATGGCAACAACGTTGCGCAAACTATTAACTGGCGAACTACTTACTCTAGCTTCCCGGCA
ACAATTAATAGACTGGATGGAGGCGGATAAAGTTGCAGGACCACTTCTGCGCTCGGCCCTTCCGGCTGGC
TGGTTTATTGCTGATAAATCTGGAGCCGGTGAGCGTGGGTCTCGCGGTATCATTGCAGCACTGGGGCCAG
ATGGTAAGCCCTCCCGTATCGTAGTTATCTACACGACGGGGAGTCAGGCAACTATGGATGAACGAAATAG
ACAGATCGCTGAGATAGGTGCCTCACTGATTAAGCATTGGTAACTGTCAGACCAAGTTTACTCATATATA
CTTTAGATTGATTTAAAACTTCATTTTTAATTTAAAAGGATCTAGGTGAAGATCCTTTTTGATAATCTCA
TGACCAAAATCCCTTAACGTGAGTTTTCGTTCCACTGAGCGTCAGACCCCGTAGAAAAGATCAAAGGATC
TTCTTGAGATCCTTTTTTTCTGCGCGTAATCTGCTGCTTGCAAACAAAAAAACCACCGCTACCAGCGGTG
GTTTGTTTGCCGGATCAAGAGCTACCAACTCTTTTTCCGAAGGTAACTGGCTTCAGCAGAGCGCAGATAC
CAAATACTGTTCTTCTAGTGTAGCCGTAGTTAGGCCACCACTTCAAGAACTCTGTAGCACCGCCTACATA
CCTCGCTCTGCTAATCCTGTTACCAGTGGCTGCTGCCAGTGGCGATAAGTCGTGTCTTACCGGGTTGGAC
TCAAGACGATAGTTACCGGATAAGGCGCAGCGGTCGGGCTGAACGGGGGGTTCGTGCACACAGCCCAGCT
TGGAGCGAACGACCTACACCGAACTGAGATACCTACAGCGTGAGCTATGAGAAAGCGCCACGCTTCCCGA
AGGGAGAAAGGCGGACAGGTATCCGGTAAGCGGCAGGGTCGGAACAGGAGAGCGCACGAGGGAGCTTCCA
GGGGGAAACGCCTGGTATCTTTATAGTCCTGTCGGGTTTCGCCACCTCTGACTTGAGCGTCGATTTTTGT
GATGCTCGTCAGGGGGGCGGAGCCTATGGAAAAACGCCAGCAACGCGGCCTTTTTACGGTTCCTGGCCTT
TTGCTGGCCTTTTGCTCACATGTTCTTTCCTGCGTTATCCCCTGATTCTGTGGATAACCGTATTACCGCC
TTTGAGTGAGCTGATACCGCTCGCCGCAGCCGAACGACCGAGCGCAGCGAGTCAGTGAGCGAGGAAGCGG
AAGAGCGCCCAATACGCAAACCGCCTCTCCCCGCGCGTTGGCCGATTCATTAATGCAGCTGGCACGACAG
GTTTCCCGACTGGAAAGCGGGCAGTGAGCGCAACGCAAT
