>Addgene plasmid #173012 | TfR-moxGFP-DHFR | depositor partial sequence | sequence record 335629 | ORF
ATGATGGATCAAGCTAGATCAGCATTCTCTAACTTGTTTGGTGGAGAACCATTGTCATATACCCGGTTCA
GCCTGGCTCGGCAAGTAGATGGCGATAACAGTCATGTGGAGATGAAACTTGCTGTAGATGAAGAAGAAAA
TGCTGACAATAACACAAAGGCCAATGTCACAAAACCAAAAAGGTGTAGTGGAAGTATCTGCTATGGGACT
ATTGCTGTGATCGTCTTTTTCTTGATTGGATTTATGATTGGCTACTTGGGCTATTGTAAAGGGGTAGAAC
CAAAAACTGAGTGTGAGAGACTGGCAGGAACCGAGTCTCCAGTGAGGGAGGAGCCAGGAGAGGACTTCCC
TGCAGCACGTCGCTTATATTGGGATGACCTGAAGAGAAAGTTGTCGGAGAAACTGGACAGCACAGACTTC
ACCGGCACCATCAAGCTGCTGAATGAAAATTCATATGTCCCTCGTGAGGCTGGATCTCAAAAAGATGAAA
ATCTTGCGTTGTATGTTGAAAATCAATTTCGTGAATTTAAACTCAGCAAAGTCTGGCGTGATCAACATTT
TGTTAAGATTCAGGTCAAAGACAGCGCTCAAAACTCGGTGATCATAGTTGATAAGAACGGTAGACTTGTT
TACCTGGTGGAGAATCCTGGGGGTTATGTGGCGTATAGTAAGGCTGCAACAGTTACTGGTAAACTGGTCC
ATGCTAATTTTGGTACTAAAAAAGATTTTGAGGATTTATACACTCCTGTGAATGGATCTATAGTGATTGT
CAGAGCAGGGAAAATCACCTTTGCAGAAAAGGTTGCAAATGCTGAAAGCTTAAATGCAATTGGTGTGTTG
ATATACATGGACCAGACTAAATTTCCCATTGTTAACGCAGAACTTTCATTCTTTGGACATGCTCATCTGG
GGACAGGTGACCCTTACACACCTGGATTCCCTTCCTTCAATCACACTCAGTTTCCACCATCTCGGTCATC
AGGATTGCCTAATATACCTGTCCAGACAATCTCCAGAGCTGCTGCAGAAAAGCTGTTTGGGAATATGGAA
GGAGACTGTCCCTCTGACTGGAAAACAGACTCTACATGTAGGATGGTAACCTCAGAAAGCAAGAATGTGA
AGCTCACTGTGAGCAATGTGCTGAAAGAGATAAAAATTCTTAACATCTTTGGAGTTATTAAAGGCTTTGT
AGAACCAGATCACTATGTTGTAGTTGGGGCCCAGAGAGATGCATGGGGCCCTGGAGCTGCAAAATCCGGT
GTAGGCACAGCTCTCCTATTGAAACTTGCCCAGATGTTCTCAGATATGGTCTTAAAAGATGGGTTTCAGC
CCAGCAGAAGCATTATCTTTGCCAGTTGGAGTGCTGGAGACTTTGGATCGGTTGGTGCCACTGAATGGCT
AGAGGGATACCTTTCGTCCCTGCATTTAAAGGCTTTCACTTATATTAATCTGGATAAAGCGGTTCTTGGT
ACCAGCAACTTCAAGGTTTCTGCCAGCCCACTGTTGTATACGCTTATTGAGAAAACAATGCAAAATGTGA
AGCATCCGGTTACTGGGCAATTTCTATATCAGGACAGCAACTGGGCCAGCAAAGTTGAGAAACTCACTTT
AGACAATGCTGCTTTCCCTTTCCTTGCATATTCTGGAATCCCAGCAGTTTCTTTCTGTTTTTGCGAGGAC
ACAGATTATCCTTATTTGGGTACCACCATGGACACCTATAAGGAACTGATTGAGAGGATTCCTGAGTTGA
ACAAAGTGGCACGAGCAGCTGCAGAGGTCGCTGGTCAGTTCGTGATTAAACTAACCCATGATGTTGAATT
GAAC
[444 nt withheld, positions 1825-2268]
GACAATGAGTTTGGGGATCCACCGGTCGCCACCATGGTGTCCAAGGGCGAGGAGCTGTTCACCGGGGTGG
TGCCCATCCTGGTCGAGCTGGACGGCGACGTAAACGGCCACAAGTTCTCCGTGCGGGGCGAGGGCGAGGG
CGATGCCACCAACGGCAAGCTGACCCTGAAGTTCATCAGCACCACCGGCAAGCTGCCCGTGCCCTGGCCC
ACCCTCGTGACCACCCTGACCTACGGCGTGCAGAGCTTCTCCCGCTACCCCGACCACATGAAGCGCCACG
ACTTCTTCAAGAGCGCCATGCCCGAAGGCTACGTCCAGGAGCGCACCATCTCCTTCAAGGACGACGGCAC
CTACAAGACCCGCGCCGAGGTGAAGTTCGAGGGCGACACCCTGGTGAACCGCATCGAGCTGAAGGGCATC
GACTTCAAGGAGGACGGCAACATCCTGGGGCACAAGCTGGAGTACAACTTCAACTCCCACAACGTCTATA
TCACCGCCGACAAGCAGAAGAACGGCATCAAGGCCAACTTCAAGATCCGCCACAACGTGGAGGACGGCTC
CGTGCAGCTCGCCGACCACTACCAGCAGAACACCCCCATCGGCGACGGCCCCGTGCTGCTGCCCGACAAC
CACTACCTGTCCACCCAGTCCAAGCTGTCCAAAGACCCCAACGAGAAGCGCGATCACATGGTCCTTCTGG
AATTCGTGACCGCCGCCGGGATCACTCACGGCATGGACGAGCTGTACAGTGCTGGTAGTGCTGGTAGTGC
TGGTATCAGTCTGATTGCGGCGTTAGCGGTAGATCGCGTTATCGGCATGGAAAACGCCATGCCGTGGAAC
CTGCCTGCCGATCTCGCCTGGTTTAAACGCAACACCTTAAATAAACCCGTGATTATGGGCCGCCATACCT
GGGAATCAATCGGTCGTCCGTTGCCAGGACGCAAAAATATTATCCTCAGCAGTCAACCGGGTACGGACGA
TCGCGTAACGTGGGTGAAGTCGGTGGATGAAGCCATCGCGGCGTGTGGTGACGTACCAGAAATCATGGTG
ATTGGCGGCGGTCGCGTTTATGAACAGTTCTTGCCAAAAGCGCAAAAACTGTATCTGACGCATATCGACG
CAGAAGTGGAAGGCGACACCCATTTCCCGGATTACGAGCCGGATGACTGGGAATCGGTATTCAGCGAATT
CCACGATGCTGATGCGCAGAACTCTCACAGCTATTGCTTTGAGATTCTGGAGCGGCGGTAA
